Addgene plasmid #221344: pET28a-LflChmH
Purpose: Express LflChmH in E. coli
Depositing lab: Emily Balskus. Depositing organization: Harvard University. Publication: Elucidation of Chalkophomycin Biosynthesis Reveals N-Hydroxypyrrole-Forming Enzymes. Crooke AM, Chand AK, Cui Z, Balskus EP. J Am Chem Soc. 2024 Jun 12;146(23):16268-16280. doi: 10.1021/jacs.4c04712. Epub 2024 May 29. PubMed 38810110.
Backbone
  Vector backbone: pET28a
  Vector type: Bacterial Expression
Growth in bacteria
  Bacterial resistance: Kanamycin, 50 μg/mL
  Growth temperature: 37°C
  Growth strain: DH5alpha
  Copy number: High Copy
Gene/Insert
  Gene/Insert name: chmH
  Species: Lentzea flaviverrucosa DSM 44664
  Tag / fusion protein: His6 (N terminal on backbone)
  Cloning method: Unknown
  Sequencing primers: 5′ T7
Resource information
  A portion of this plasmid was derived from a plasmid made by: Codon optimized and synthesized by Twist Biosciences
Terms and licenses: Academic/Nonprofit Terms; Industry Terms: Not Available to Industry
Depositor comments: Codon optimized for expression in E. coli. Please visit https://www.biorxiv.org/content/10.1101/2024.01.24.577118v2 for bioRxiv preprint.
How to cite: pET28a-LflChmH was a gift from Emily Balskus (Addgene plasmid # 221344 ; http://n2t.net/addgene:221344 ; RRID:Addgene_221344)
