[The description below was written by a language model from this plasmid's Addgene catalogue record and pLannotate feature annotations shown in this document.]
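Description:
pET28a-LflChmH is a bacterial expression plasmid built on the pET28a backbone for producing ChmH from the actinomycete Lentzea flaviverrucosa DSM 44664 in E. coli. The chmH coding sequence was synthesized commercially and codon optimized for E. coli. The automated feature table does not annotate the insert itself, but it would lie in the unannotated stretch between the thrombin site at the end of the numbered sequence and the elements upstream of the T7 terminator. The cloning method is not recorded.

Expression follows the standard pET arrangement. A T7 promoter with an adjacent lac operator and the strong T7 gene 10 ribosome binding site drives the open reading frame, and a T7 terminator closes the transcription unit. The plasmid also carries lacI, so the lac repressor keeps the promoter off until it is relieved with IPTG in a host that supplies T7 RNA polymerase. The protein carries a backbone-encoded N-terminal His6 tag for metal-affinity purification, which the annotation software picked up as a partial tag match. A thrombin cleavage site follows it, allowing the tag to be removed. A second His-tag fragment annotated downstream is the optional C-terminal tag of pET28a. The record does not indicate whether it is in frame with the insert, and only the N-terminal tag is listed.

Selection is by kanamycin through the aph(3')-Ia gene. Replication uses a pBR322-type ColE1 origin with the bom and rop regions, and an f1 origin is also present. The short tetracycline-resistance and AmpR promoter fragments are backbone remnants rather than functional markers. The associated publication concerns chalkophomycin biosynthesis and N-hydroxypyrrole-forming enzymes, which suggests the plasmid was made to produce recombinant ChmH for biochemical study.
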