Features (pLannotate 1.2.2; 20 found; start..end, strand, type, name):
   1126..1143    +  CDS            9xHis (fragment): 9xHis affinity tag
   1153..1202    +  CDS            SET1 (fragment): solubility-enhancement tag derived from T7 phage gene 10B
   1210..1257    +  terminator     T7 terminator: transcription terminator for bacteriophage T7 RNA polymerase
   1294..1722    +  rep_origin     f1 ori (sequence partly withheld): f1 bacteriophage origin of replication; arrow indicates direction of (+) strand synthesis
   1775..1832    +  promoter       AmpR promoter (fragment): bla
   1841..2656    -  CDS            KanR: aminoglycoside phosphotransferase; aph(3')-Ia; confers resistance to kanamycin in bacteria or G418 (Geneticin®) in eukaryotes
   2778..3366    +  rep_origin     ori: high-copy-number ColE1/pMB1/pBR322/pUC origin of replication
   3552..3691    -  misc_feature   bom: basis of mobility region from pBR322
   3793..3984    -  CDS            rop: Rop protein, which maintains plasmids at low copy number; rop
   4001..4381    +  CDS            YPB1_ECOLX: Protein predicted: Swiss-Prot protein existence level 4. From Escherichia coli.
   4453..4744    -  CDS            TcR (fragment): tetracycline efflux protein; tet; confers resistance to tetracycline
   4759..4780    -  protein_bind   CAP binding site: CAP binding activates transcription in the presence of cAMP. E. coli catabolite activator protein
   4793..5875    -  CDS            lacI: lac repressor; lacI; The lac repressor binds to the lac operator to inhibit transcription in E. coli. This inhibition can be relieved by adding lactose or isopropyl-β-D-thiogalactopyranoside (IPTG).
   5876..5953    -  promoter       lacI promoter: lacI
   5961..6240    -  CDS            TcR (fragment): tetracycline efflux protein; tet; confers resistance to tetracycline
   6262..6280    +  promoter       T7 promoter: promoter for bacteriophage T7 RNA polymerase
   6281..6305    +  protein_bind   lac operator: The lac repressor binds to the lac operator to inhibit transcription in E. coli. This inhibition can be relieved by adding lactose or isopropyl-β-D-thiogalactopyranoside (IPTG). lac repressor encoded by lacI
   6320..6342    +  RBS            RBS: efficient ribosome binding site from bacteriophage T7 gene 10 (Olins and Rangwala, 1989)
   6361..6377    +  CDS            capTEV™ (fragment): composite tag for in vivo biotinylation, TEV protease cleavage, and 6xHis tagging
   6388..6405    +  CDS            thrombin site: thrombin recognition and cleavage site
>Addgene plasmid #221344 | pET28a-LflChmH | addgene full sequence | sequence record 438169 | Addgene NGS Result
AACACGGGTGCGACTGATTTCACGGCTCGATGGGCAGGCATAGCGAGTTCTGCGTTGGCCGGTCTCAGCA
CAGCTGACTTCCGAACACGGTGGAAGGCTTTAGCGGACTCAGGTGTTCTCGCTGGAGTTCGCGACGGACC
GCGCGGGGTAGTGACCGACACCTTAGCCGCAATTGAAGGGCTGGGAATAGGCGGAACGTCTCCTGGTCTT
TGCTACGCGTTGACATCGCAGCATTTCGGGGTTCAGTCTCCTCTCCGTGCCGCCGGATCAGCAGCTTGGG
CGGCCTTAAGTGAAGGTGTGGAGCGAGGAGATACCTTGATGTGTCATGCCCTGACAGAAGAGGGCGGCGG
GTCGGACCCATTGTCAATGGCAACACGGGCGGAACCGGCAAACGGTGGCTGGGTCCTGACCGGTAGAAAA
GCCTTCGTGACTGCAGCTCCTATCGCGGACCACGCGTTGGTTTTCGCTCGAACGGATGTTGAACGAACTC
CATTCGCCCTTAGCGCATTCTTAGTAGACCTCTCTAGCGCCGGCGTTAGCCGTTCAGAACCGTTTCCAAA
GAAGGCGTTGACCGATGTCCCGATGGGAGCCATCGATTTTGACTCTGTTCGTCTGGGTCCAGAGCAGCTC
GTGGGTCGTGAGGGTGCTGGGCTCGCCTTACTGACAACAACAACTTCTTGGGAGCGGGGCTTGCTGTTGG
GTTATGCACTCGGCCCTATGCGCCTCGTTTTAGACCGTACCGTTGAGTGGGCCCGCCGGCGAAAGCAATT
CGGGCGGCCTATGGGTGCCTCTCACTTAGTCGCAGGTCGCCTGGCGGACATGGCGACACTGTTACATAGA
AGTCGTACCTTAATTTTCGCCATGGCACAACGCTTCGACTCAGGAGAACCGGCTCGGCGTCTTGCGTCCG
AAGCCGCAATGACTAAGGTCTCCGTCTCAGAGGACCTCTTATCTTTCACACAGCATGCGGCAGCGCTTGG
CGGTGTACGAAGCTTTGTCAGTGATACCGGTTTAACCGCAGATCTGACGGACGCGATGGCCGCTGCGGTC
TACGCCGGTCCGAATGACCTTCTTCGTGTGAGTGTGGCGCGGGAGCTCGGCCTTCCGGTTGAGAATTAAC
TCGAGCACCACCACCACCACCACTGAGATCCGGCTGCTAACAAAGCCCGAAAGGAAGCTGAGTTGGCTGC
TGCCACCGCTGAGCAATAACTAGCATAACCCCTTGGGGCCTCTAAACGGGTCTTGAGGGGTTTTTTGCTG
AAAGGAGGAACTATATCCGGATTGGCGAATGGG
[124 nt withheld, positions 1294-1417]
C
[91 nt withheld, positions 1419-1509]
A
[49 nt withheld, positions 1511-1559]
CCTTTGACGTTGGAGTCCACGTTCTTT
[37 nt withheld, positions 1587-1623]
ACCCTATCTCGGTCTATTCTTTTGATTTATAAGGGATTTTGCCGATTTCGGCCTATTGGTTAAAAAATGA
GCTGATTTAACAAAAATTTAACGCGAATTTTAACAAAATATTAACGCTTACAATTTAGGTGGCACTTTTC
GGGGAAATGTGCGCGGAACCCCTATTTGTTTATTTTTCTAAATACATTCAAATATGTATCCGCTCATGAA
TTAATTCTTAGAAAAACTCATCGAGCATCAAATGAAACTGCAATTTATTCATATCAGGATTATCAATACC
ATATTTTTGAAAAAGCCGTTTCTGTAATGAAGGAGAAAACTCACCGAGGCAGTTCCATAGGATGGCAAGA
TCCTGGTATCGGTCTGCGATTCCGACTCGTCCAACATCAATACAACCTATTAATTTCCCCTCGTCAAAAA
TAAGGTTATCAAGTGAGAAATCACCATGAGTGACGACTGAATCCGGTGAGAATGGCAAAAGTTTATGCAT
TTCTTTCCAGACTTGTTCAACAGGCCAGCCATTACGCTCGTCATCAAAATCACTCGCATCAACCAAACCG
TTATTCATTCGTGATTGCGCCTGAGCGAGACGAAATACGCGATCGCTGTTAAAAGGACAATTACAAACAG
GAATCGAATGCAACCGGCGCAGGAACACTGCCAGCGCATCAACAATATTTTCACCTGAATCAGGATATTC
TTCTAATACCTGGAATGCTGTTTTCCCGGGGATCGCAGTGGTGAGTAACCATGCATCATCAGGAGTACGG
ATAAAATGCTTGATGGTCGGAAGAGGCATAAATTCCGTCAGCCAGTTTAGTCTGACCATCTCATCTGTAA
CATCATTGGCAACGCTACCTTTGCCATGTTTCAGAAACAACTCTGGCGCATCGGGCTTCCCATACAATCG
ATAGATTGTCGCACCTGATTGCCCGACATTATCGCGAGCCCATTTATACCCATATAAATCAGCATCCATG
TTGGAATTTAATCGCGGCCTAGAGCAAGACGTTTCCCGTTGAATATGGCTCATAACACCCCTTGTATTAC
TGTTTATGTAAGCAGACAGTTTTATTGTTCATGACCAAAATCCCTTAACGTGAGTTTTCGTTCCACTGAG
CGTCAGACCCCGTAGAAAAGATCAAAGGATCTTCTTGAGATCCTTTTTTTCTGCGCGTAATCTGCTGCTT
GCAAACAAAAAAACCACCGCTACCAGCGGTGGTTTGTTTGCCGGATCAAGAGCTACCAACTCTTTTTCCG
AAGGTAACTGGCTTCAGCAGAGCGCAGATACCAAATACTGTCCTTCTAGTGTAGCCGTAGTTAGGCCACC
ACTTCAAGAACTCTGTAGCACCGCCTACATACCTCGCTCTGCTAATCCTGTTACCAGTGGCTGCTGCCAG
TGGCGATAAGTCGTGTCTTACCGGGTTGGACTCAAGACGATAGTTACCGGATAAGGCGCAGCGGTCGGGC
TGAACGGGGGGTTCGTGCACACAGCCCAGCTTGGAGCGAACGACCTACACCGAACTGAGATACCTACAGC
GTGAGCTATGAGAAAGCGCCACGCTTCCCGAAGGGAGAAAGGCGGACAGGTATCCGGTAAGCGGCAGGGT
CGGAACAGGAGAGCGCACGAGGGAGCTTCCAGGGGGAAACGCCTGGTATCTTTATAGTCCTGTCGGGTTT
CGCCACCTCTGACTTGAGCGTCGATTTTTGTGATGCTCGTCAGGGGGGCGGAGCCTATGGAAAAACGCCA
GCAACGCGGCCTTTTTACGGTTCCTGGCCTTTTGCTGGCCTTTTGCTCACATGTTCTTTCCTGCGTTATC
CCCTGATTCTGTGGATAACCGTATTACCGCCTTTGAGTGAGCTGATACCGCTCGCCGCAGCCGAACGACC
GAGCGCAGCGAGTCAGTGAGCGAGGAAGCGGAAGAGCGCCTGATGCGGTATTTTCTCCTTACGCATCTGT
GCGGTATTTCACACCGCAATGGTGCACTCTCAGTACAATCTGCTCTGATGCCGCATAGTTAAGCCAGTAT
ACACTCCGCTATCGCTACGTGACTGGGTCATGGCTGCGCCCCGACACCCGCCAACACCCGCTGACGCGCC
CTGACGGGCTTGTCTGCTCCCGGCATCCGCTTACAGACAAGCTGTGACCGTCTCCGGGAGCTGCATGTGT
CAGAGGTTTTCACCGTCATCACCGAAACGCGCGAGGCAGCTGCGGTAAAGCTCATCAGCGTGGTCGTGAA
GCGATTCACAGATGTCTGCCTGTTCATCCGCGTCCAGCTCGTTGAGTTTCTCCAGAAGCGTTAATGTCTG
GCTTCTGATAAAGCGGGCCATGTTAAGGGCGGTTTTTTCCTGTTTGGTCACTGATGCCTCCGTGTAAGGG
GGATTTCTGTTCATGGGGGTAATGATACCGATGAAACGAGAGAGGATGCTCACGATACGGGTTACTGATG
ATGAACATGCCCGGTTACTGGAACGTTGTGAGGGTAAACAACTGGCGGTATGGATGCGGCGGGACCAGAG
AAAAATCACTCAGGGTCAATGCCAGCGCTTCGTTAATACAGATGTAGGTGTTCCACAGGGTAGCCAGCAG
CATCCTGCGATGCAGATCCGGAACATAATGGTGCAGGGCGCTGACTTCCGCGTTTCCAGACTTTACGAAA
CACGGAAACCGAAGACCATTCATGTTGTTGCTCAGGTCGCAGACGTTTTGCAGCAGCAGTCGCTTCACGT
TCGCTCGCGTATCGGTGATTCATTCTGCTAACCAGTAAGGCAACCCCGCCAGCCTAGCCGGGTCCTCAAC
GACAGGAGCACGATCATGCGCACCCGTGGGGCCGCCATGCCGGCGATAATGGCCTGCTTCTCGCCGAAAC
GTTTGGTGGCGGGACCAGTGACGAAGGCTTGAGCGAGGGCGTGCAAGATTCCGAATACCGCAAGCGACAG
GCCGATCATCGTCGCGCTCCAGCGAAAGCGGTCCTCGCCGAAAATGACCCAGAGCGCTGCCGGCACCTGT
CCTACGAGTTGCATGATAAAGAAGACAGTCATAAGTGCGGCGACGATAGTCATGCCCCGCGCCCACCGGA
AGGAGCTGACTGGGTTGAAGGCTCTCAAGGGCATCGGTCGAGATCCCGGTGCCTAATGAGTGAGCTAACT
TACATTAATTGCGTTGCGCTCACTGCCCGCTTTCCAGTCGGGAAACCTGTCGTGCCAGCTGCATTAATGA
ATCGGCCAACGCGCGGGGAGAGGCGGTTTGCGTATTGGGCGCCAGGGTGGTTTTTCTTTTCACCAGTGAG
ACGGGCAACAGCTGATTGCCCTTCACCGCCTGGCCCTGAGAGAGTTGCAGCAAGCGGTCCACGCTGGTTT
GCCCCAGCAGGCGAAAATCCTGTTTGATGGTGGTTAACGGCGGGATATAACATGAGCTGTCTTCGGTATC
GTCGTATCCCACTACCGAGATATCCGCACCAACGCGCAGCCCGGACTCGGTAATGGCGCGCATTGCGCCC
AGCGCCATCTGATCGTTGGCAACCAGCATCGCAGTGGGAACGATGCCCTCATTCAGCATTTGCATGGTTT
GTTGAAAACCGGACATGGCACTCCAGTCGCCTTCCCGTTCCGCTATCGGCTGAATTTGATTGCGAGTGAG
ATATTTATGCCAGCCAGCCAGACGCAGACGCGCCGAGACAGAACTTAATGGGCCCGCTAACAGCGCGATT
TGCTGGTGACCCAATGCGACCAGATGCTCCACGCCCAGTCGCGTACCGTCTTCATGGGAGAAAATAATAC
TGTTGATGGGTGTCTGGTCAGAGACATCAAGAAATAACGCCGGAACATTAGTGCAGGCAGCTTCCACAGC
AATGGCATCCTGGTCATCCAGCGGATAGTTAATGATCAGCCCACTGACGCGTTGCGCGAGAAGATTGTGC
ACCGCCGCTTTACAGGCTTCGACGCCGCTTCGTTCTACCATCGACACCACCACGCTGGCACCCAGTTGAT
CGGCGCGAGATTTAATCGCCGCGACAATTTGCGACGGCGCGTGCAGGGCCAGACTGGAGGTGGCAACGCC
AATCAGCAACGACTGTTTGCCCGCCAGTTGTTGTGCCACGCGGTTGGGAATGTAATTCAGCTCCGCCATC
GCCGCTTCCACTTTTTCCCGCGTTTTCGCAGAAACGTGGCTGGCCTGGTTCACCACGCGGGAAACGGTCT
GATAAGAGACACCGGCATACTCTGCGACATCGTATAACGTTACTGGTTTCACATTCACCACCCTGAATTG
ACTCTCTTCCGGGCGCTATCATGCCATACCGCGAAAGGTTTTGCGCCATTCGATGGTGTCCGGGATCTCG
ACGCTCTCCCTTATGCGACTCCTGCATTAGGAAGCAGCCCAGTAGTAGGTTGAGGCCGTTGAGCACCGCC
GCCGCAAGGAATGGTGCATGCAAGGAGATGGCGCCCAACAGTCCCCCGGCCACGGGGCCTGCCACCATAC
CCACGCCGAAACAAGCGCTCATGAGCCCGAAGTGGCGAGCCCGATCTTCCCCATCGGTGATGTCGGCGAT
ATAGGCGCCAGCAACCGCACCTGTGGCGCCGGTGATGCCGGCCACGATGCGTCCGGCGTAGAGGATCGAG
ATCTCGATCCCGCGAAATTAATACGACTCACTATAGGGGAATTGTGAGCGGATAACAATTCCCCTCTAGA
AATAATTTTGTTTAACTTTAAGAAGGAGATATACCATGGGCAGCAGCCATCATCATCATCATCACAGCAG
CGGCCTGGTGCCGCGCGGCAGCCATATG
